Addgene plasmid #100901: pDG459
Purpose: SpCas9 with 2A-Puro and a cloning backbone for 2 custom gRNAs which can be cloned in via a one-step reaction. For generation of double knock-outs and large deletions in a single plasmid system.
Depositing lab: Paul Thomas. Depositing organization: Adelaide University. Publication: Versatile single-step-assembly CRISPR/Cas9 vectors for dual gRNA expression. Adikusuma F, Pfitzner C, Thomas PQ. PLoS One. 2017 Dec 6;12(12):e0187236. doi: 10.1371/journal.pone.0187236. eCollection 2017. PONE-D-17-32080 PubMed 29211736.
Backbone
  Vector backbone: pSpCas9(BB)-2A-Puro (PX459) V2.0
  Backbone size w/o insert (bp): 9175
  Total vector size (bp): 9584
  Modifications to backbone: Insertion of 2nd U6-gRNA scaffold.
  Vector type: Mammalian Expression, Mouse Targeting, CRISPR
  Selectable markers: Puromycin
Growth in bacteria
  Bacterial resistance: Ampicillin, 100 μg/mL
  Growth temperature: 37°C
  Growth strain: DH5alpha
  Copy number: Unknown
Gene/Insert 1
  Gene/Insert name: humanized CRISPR associated protein 9 (alt names: Cas9; hSpCas9)
  Species: Streptococcus pyogenes
  Insert size (bp): 4101
  Promoter: CBh
  Tag / fusion protein: 3xFLAG (N terminal on insert); T2A-PuroR (C terminal on insert)
  Cloning method: Restriction Enzyme; 5′ cloning site AgeI (not destroyed); 3′ cloning site EcoRI (not destroyed)
  Sequencing primers: 5′ TTTATGGCGAGGCGGCGG; 3′ puro-variant-R GTGGGCTTGTACTCGGTCAT
Gene/Insert 2
  Gene/Insert name: U6-gRNA scaffold 1
  Insert size (bp): 342
  Promoter: U6
  Cloning method: Unknown
  Sequencing primers: 5′ Unknown
Gene/Insert 3
  Gene/Insert name: U6-gRNA scaffold 2
  Insert size (bp): 343
  Promoter: U6
  Cloning method: Restriction Enzyme; 5′ cloning site NotI (not destroyed); 3′ cloning site NotI (not destroyed)
  Sequencing primers: 5′ bgh PA F TGCATCGCATTGTCTGAGTAGG
Resource information
  A portion of this plasmid was derived from a plasmid made by: Feng Zhang
Terms and licenses: Academic/Nonprofit Terms; Industry Terms: Not Available to Industry
Depositor comments: Modified from pSpCas9(BB)-2A-Puro (PX459) V2.0 (https://www.addgene.org/62988/)
How to cite: pDG459 was a gift from Paul Thomas (Addgene plasmid # 100901 ; http://n2t.net/addgene:100901 ; RRID:Addgene_100901)
