[The description below was written by a language model from this plasmid's Addgene catalogue record, the feature table of its GenBank file and pLannotate feature annotations shown in this document.]
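Description:
pDG459 is an all-in-one mammalian CRISPR/Cas9 expression plasmid of about 9.6 kb, derived from pSpCas9(BB)-2A-Puro (PX459) V2.0 by adding a second U6-gRNA scaffold cassette. It is propagated in E. coli on a high-copy ColE1/pUC-type origin with ampicillin selection, and it also carries an f1 phage origin. A single AAV2 ITR remains from the parental lineage. With only one annotated repeat, the record gives no indication that the plasmid is meant for AAV packaging.

The nuclease unit is driven by the CBh promoter, annotated as a CMV-type enhancer, the chicken β-actin promoter and a hybrid intron. It expresses human codon-optimised Streptococcus pyogenes Cas9 with an N-terminal 3xFLAG tag, flanked by SV40 and nucleoplasmin nuclear localisation signals. A T2A peptide links Cas9 to puromycin N-acetyltransferase, so both proteins come from one transcript terminated by the bGH polyadenylation signal, and transfected cells can be enriched with puromycin.

Two separate human U6 (RNA polymerase III) promoters each precede a chimeric S. pyogenes guide RNA scaffold. One cassette lies upstream of the Cas9 unit. The other was inserted at a NotI site downstream of the polyA signal and is in the opposite orientation. Both are empty cloning positions, and two user-chosen spacers can be inserted in a one-step assembly reaction.

Delivering Cas9, two guides and a selection marker on one plasmid supports double knock-outs or large deletions between two cut sites. The catalogue lists its uses as mammalian expression and mouse targeting. The depositor's map and the sequencing-derived annotation differ by a few bases in length and in orientation, but they agree on the parts present.
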