LOCUS       Exported 9584 bp ds-DNA circular SYN 06-AUG-2017
DEFINITION  SpCas9 with 2A-Puro and a cloning backbone for 2 custom gRNAs which
            can be cloned in via a one-step reaction. For generation of double
            knock-outs and large deletions in a single plasmid system.
ACCESSION   .
VERSION     .
KEYWORDS    pDG459
SOURCE      synthetic DNA construct
  ORGANISM  synthetic DNA construct
REFERENCE   1 (bases 1 to 9584)
  AUTHORS   Fatwa Adikusuma, Chandran Pfitzner and Paul Thomas
  TITLE     Direct Submission
  JOURNAL   Exported Sunday, Aug 6, 2017 from SnapGene Viewer 3.2.1
            http://www.snapgene.com
FEATURES             Location/Qualifiers
     source          1..9584
                     /organism="synthetic DNA construct"
                     /lab_host="Streptococcus pyogenes"
                     /mol_type="other DNA"
     promoter        1..249
                     /label=U6
                     /note="U6 promoter"
                     /note="color: #f58a5e; direction: RIGHT"
     misc_RNA        268..343
                     /label=chimeric guide RNA scaffold
                     /note="gRNA scaffold"
                     /note="color: #d59687; direction: RIGHT"
     enhancer        440..725
                     /label=CAG enhancer
                     /note="CAG enhancer"
                     /note="color: #ffef86"
     promoter        727..1004
                     /label=Chicken beta-actin promoter
                     /note="Chicken beta-actin promoter"
                     /note="color: #ccffff; direction: RIGHT"
     intron          1005..1233
                     /label=hybrid intron
                     /note="hybrid intron"
                     /note="color: #b1ff67"
     misc_feature    1254..1319
                     /label=3xFLAG
                     /note="3xFLAG"
                     /note="color: #85dae9; direction: RIGHT"
     misc_signal     1326..1349
                     /label=SV40 NLS
                     /note="SV40 NLS"
                     /note="color: #cc99ff; direction: RIGHT"
     gene            1371..5471
                     /label=hSpCas9
                     /note="hSpCas9"
                     /note="color: #f8d3a9; direction: RIGHT"
     misc_signal     5472..5519
                     /label=nucleoplasmin NLS
                     /note="nucleoplasmin NLS"
                     /note="color: #b1ff67; direction: RIGHT"
     misc_feature    5535..5588
                     /label=T2A
                     /note="T2A"
                     /note="color: #ff9ccd; direction: RIGHT"
     gene            5589..6188
                     /label=PuroR
                     /note="PuroR"
                     /note="color: #9eafd2; direction: RIGHT"
     polyA_signal    6219..6429
                     /label=BGH polyA
                     /note="BGH polyA"
                     /note="color: #85dae9; direction: RIGHT"
     misc_RNA        complement(6497..6572)
                     /label=chimeric guide RNA scaffold
                     /note="gRNA scaffold"
                     /note="color: #d59687; direction: LEFT"
     promoter        complement(6590..6838)
                     /label=U6
                     /note="U6 promoter"
                     /note="color: #f58a5e; direction: LEFT"
     repeat_region   6847..6987
                     /label=AAV2 ITR
                     /note="AAV2 ITR"
                     /note="color: #ffff99"
     rep_origin      7062..7517
                     /direction=RIGHT
                     /label=F1 Ori
                     /note="F1 Ori"
                     /note="color: #85dae9"
     promoter        7799..7903
                     /label=AmpR promoter
                     /note="AmpR promoter"
                     /note="color: #b7e6d7; direction: RIGHT"
     gene            7904..8764
                     /label=AmpR
                     /note="AmpR"
                     /note="color: #84b0dc; direction: RIGHT"
     rep_origin      8859..9541
                     /direction=RIGHT
                     /label=ColE1 origin
                     /note="ColE1 origin"
                     /note="color: #9eafd2"
ORIGIN
        1 gagggcctat ttcccatgat tccttcatat ttgcatatac gatacaaggc tgttagagag
       61 ataattggaa ttaatttgac tgtaaacaca aagatattag tacaaaatac gtgacgtaga
      121 aagtaataat ttcttgggta gtttgcagtt ttaaaattat gttttaaaat ggactatcat
      181 atgcttaccg taacttgaaa gtatttcgat ttcttggctt tatatatctt gtggaaagga
      241 cgaaacaccg ggtcttcgag aagacctgtt ttagagctag aaatagcaag ttaaaataag
      301 gctagtccgt tatcaacttg aaaaagtggc accgagtcgg tgcttttttg ttttagagct
      361 agaaatagca agttaaaata aggctagtcc gtttttagcg cgtgcgccaa ttctgcagac
      421 aaatggctct agaggtaccc gttacataac ttacggtaaa tggcccgcct ggctgaccgc
      481 ccaacgaccc ccgcccattg acgtcaatag taacgccaat agggactttc cattgacgtc
      541 aatgggtgga gtatttacgg taaactgccc acttggcagt acatcaagtg tatcatatgc
      601 caagtacgcc ccctattgac gtcaatgacg gtaaatggcc cgcctggcat tgtgcccagt
      661 acatgacctt atgggacttt cctacttggc agtacatcta cgtattagtc atcgctatta
      721 ccatggtcga ggtgagcccc acgttctgct tcactctccc catctccccc ccctccccac
      781 ccccaatttt gtatttattt attttttaat tattttgtgc agcgatgggg gcgggggggg
      841 ggggggggcg cgcgccaggc ggggcggggc ggggcgaggg gcggggcggg gcgaggcgga
      901 gaggtgcggc ggcagccaat cagagcggcg cgctccgaaa gtttcctttt atggcgaggc
      961 ggcggcggcg gcggccctat aaaaagcgaa gcgcgcggcg ggcgggagtc gctgcgacgc
     1021 tgccttcgcc ccgtgccccg ctccgccgcc gcctcgcgcc gcccgccccg gctctgactg
     1081 accgcgttac tcccacaggt gagcgggcgg gacggccctt ctcctccggg ctgtaattag
     1141 ctgagcaaga ggtaagggtt taagggatgg ttggttggtg gggtattaat gtttaattac
     1201 ctggagcacc tgcctgaaat cacttttttt caggttggac cggtgccacc atggactata
     1261 aggaccacga cggagactac aaggatcatg atattgatta caaagacgat gacgataaga
     1321 tggccccaaa gaagaagcgg aaggtcggta tccacggagt cccagcagcc gacaagaagt
     1381 acagcatcgg cctggacatc ggcaccaact ctgtgggctg ggccgtgatc accgacgagt
     1441 acaaggtgcc cagcaagaaa ttcaaggtgc tgggcaacac cgaccggcac agcatcaaga
     1501 agaacctgat cggagccctg ctgttcgaca gcggcgaaac agccgaggcc acccggctga
     1561 agagaaccgc cagaagaaga tacaccagac ggaagaaccg gatctgctat ctgcaagaga
     1621 tcttcagcaa cgagatggcc aaggtggacg acagcttctt ccacagactg gaagagtcct
     1681 tcctggtgga agaggataag aagcacgagc ggcaccccat cttcggcaac atcgtggacg
     1741 aggtggccta ccacgagaag taccccacca tctaccacct gagaaagaaa ctggtggaca
     1801 gcaccgacaa ggccgacctg cggctgatct atctggccct ggcccacatg atcaagttcc
     1861 ggggccactt cctgatcgag ggcgacctga accccgacaa cagcgacgtg gacaagctgt
     1921 tcatccagct ggtgcagacc tacaaccagc tgttcgagga aaaccccatc aacgccagcg
     1981 gcgtggacgc caaggccatc ctgtctgcca gactgagcaa gagcagacgg ctggaaaatc
     2041 tgatcgccca gctgcccggc gagaagaaga atggcctgtt cggaaacctg attgccctga
     2101 gcctgggcct gacccccaac ttcaagagca acttcgacct ggccgaggat gccaaactgc
     2161 agctgagcaa ggacacctac gacgacgacc tggacaacct gctggcccag atcggcgacc
     2221 agtacgccga cctgtttctg gccgccaaga acctgtccga cgccatcctg ctgagcgaca
     2281 tcctgagagt gaacaccgag atcaccaagg cccccctgag cgcctctatg atcaagagat
     2341 acgacgagca ccaccaggac ctgaccctgc tgaaagctct cgtgcggcag cagctgcctg
     2401 agaagtacaa agagattttc ttcgaccaga gcaagaacgg ctacgccggc tacattgacg
     2461 gcggagccag ccaggaagag ttctacaagt tcatcaagcc catcctggaa aagatggacg
     2521 gcaccgagga actgctcgtg aagctgaaca gagaggacct gctgcggaag cagcggacct
     2581 tcgacaacgg cagcatcccc caccagatcc acctgggaga gctgcacgcc attctgcggc
     2641 ggcaggaaga tttttaccca ttcctgaagg acaaccggga aaagatcgag aagatcctga
     2701 ccttccgcat cccctactac gtgggccctc tggccagggg aaacagcaga ttcgcctgga
     2761 tgaccagaaa gagcgaggaa accatcaccc cctggaactt cgaggaagtg gtggacaagg
     2821 gcgcttccgc ccagagcttc atcgagcgga tgaccaactt cgataagaac ctgcccaacg
     2881 agaaggtgct gcccaagcac agcctgctgt acgagtactt caccgtgtat aacgagctga
     2941 ccaaagtgaa atacgtgacc gagggaatga gaaagcccgc cttcctgagc ggcgagcaga
     3001 aaaaggccat cgtggacctg ctgttcaaga ccaaccggaa agtgaccgtg aagcagctga
     3061 aagaggacta cttcaagaaa atcgagtgct tcgactccgt ggaaatctcc ggcgtggaag
     3121 atcggttcaa cgcctccctg ggcacatacc acgatctgct gaaaattatc aaggacaagg
     3181 acttcctgga caatgaggaa aacgaggaca ttctggaaga tatcgtgctg accctgacac
     3241 tgtttgagga cagagagatg atcgaggaac ggctgaaaac ctatgcccac ctgttcgacg
     3301 acaaagtgat gaagcagctg aagcggcgga gatacaccgg ctggggcagg ctgagccgga
     3361 agctgatcaa cggcatccgg gacaagcagt ccggcaagac aatcctggat ttcctgaagt
     3421 ccgacggctt cgccaacaga aacttcatgc agctgatcca cgacgacagc ctgaccttta
     3481 aagaggacat ccagaaagcc caggtgtccg gccagggcga tagcctgcac gagcacattg
     3541 ccaatctggc cggcagcccc gccattaaga agggcatcct gcagacagtg aaggtggtgg
     3601 acgagctcgt gaaagtgatg ggccggcaca agcccgagaa catcgtgatc gaaatggcca
     3661 gagagaacca gaccacccag aagggacaga agaacagccg cgagagaatg aagcggatcg
     3721 aagagggcat caaagagctg ggcagccaga tcctgaaaga acaccccgtg gaaaacaccc
     3781 agctgcagaa cgagaagctg tacctgtact acctgcagaa tgggcgggat atgtacgtgg
     3841 accaggaact ggacatcaac cggctgtccg actacgatgt ggaccatatc gtgcctcaga
     3901 gctttctgaa ggacgactcc atcgacaaca aggtgctgac cagaagcgac aagaaccggg
     3961 gcaagagcga caacgtgccc tccgaagagg tcgtgaagaa gatgaagaac tactggcggc
     4021 agctgctgaa cgccaagctg attacccaga gaaagttcga caatctgacc aaggccgaga
     4081 gaggcggcct gagcgaactg gataaggccg gcttcatcaa gagacagctg gtggaaaccc
     4141 ggcagatcac aaagcacgtg gcacagatcc tggactcccg gatgaacact aagtacgacg
     4201 agaatgacaa gctgatccgg gaagtgaaag tgatcaccct gaagtccaag ctggtgtccg
     4261 atttccggaa ggatttccag ttttacaaag tgcgcgagat caacaactac caccacgccc
     4321 acgacgccta cctgaacgcc gtcgtgggaa ccgccctgat caaaaagtac cctaagctgg
     4381 aaagcgagtt cgtgtacggc gactacaagg tgtacgacgt gcggaagatg atcgccaaga
     4441 gcgagcagga aatcggcaag gctaccgcca agtacttctt ctacagcaac atcatgaact
     4501 ttttcaagac cgagattacc ctggccaacg gcgagatccg gaagcggcct ctgatcgaga
     4561 caaacggcga aaccggggag atcgtgtggg ataagggccg ggattttgcc accgtgcgga
     4621 aagtgctgag catgccccaa gtgaatatcg tgaaaaagac cgaggtgcag acaggcggct
     4681 tcagcaaaga gtctatcctg cccaagagga acagcgataa gctgatcgcc agaaagaagg
     4741 actgggaccc taagaagtac ggcggcttcg acagccccac cgtggcctat tctgtgctgg
     4801 tggtggccaa agtggaaaag ggcaagtcca agaaactgaa gagtgtgaaa gagctgctgg
     4861 ggatcaccat catggaaaga agcagcttcg agaagaatcc catcgacttt ctggaagcca
     4921 agggctacaa agaagtgaaa aaggacctga tcatcaagct gcctaagtac tccctgttcg
     4981 agctggaaaa cggccggaag agaatgctgg cctctgccgg cgaactgcag aagggaaacg
     5041 aactggccct gccctccaaa tatgtgaact tcctgtacct ggccagccac tatgagaagc
     5101 tgaagggctc ccccgaggat aatgagcaga aacagctgtt tgtggaacag cacaagcact
     5161 acctggacga gatcatcgag cagatcagcg agttctccaa gagagtgatc ctggccgacg
     5221 ctaatctgga caaagtgctg tccgcctaca acaagcaccg ggataagccc atcagagagc
     5281 aggccgagaa tatcatccac ctgtttaccc tgaccaatct gggagcccct gccgccttca
     5341 agtactttga caccaccatc gaccggaaga ggtacaccag caccaaagag gtgctggacg
     5401 ccaccctgat ccaccagagc atcaccggcc tgtacgagac acggatcgac ctgtctcagc
     5461 tgggaggcga caaaaggccg gcggccacga aaaaggccgg ccaggcaaaa aagaaaaagg
     5521 aattcggcag tggagagggc agaggaagtc tgctaacatg cggtgacgtc gaggagaatc
     5581 ctggcccaat gaccgagtac aagcccacgg tgcgcctcgc cacccgcgac gacgtcccca
     5641 gggccgtacg caccctcgcc gccgcgttcg ccgactaccc cgccacgcgc cacaccgtcg
     5701 atccggaccg ccacatcgag cgggtcaccg agctgcaaga actcttcctc acgcgcgtcg
     5761 ggctcgacat cggcaaggtg tgggtcgcgg acgacggcgc cgcggtggcg gtctggacca
     5821 cgccggagag cgtcgaagcg ggggcggtgt tcgccgagat cggcccgcgc atggccgagt
     5881 tgagcggttc ccggctggcc gcgcagcaac agatggaagg cctcctggcg ccgcaccggc
     5941 ccaaggagcc cgcgtggttc ctggccaccg tcggagtctc gcccgaccac cagggcaagg
     6001 gtctgggcag cgccgtcgtg ctccccggag tggaggcggc cgagcgcgcc ggggtgcccg
     6061 ccttcctgga gacctccgcg ccccgcaacc tccccttcta cgagcggctc ggcttcaccg
     6121 tcaccgccga cgtcgaggtg cccgaaggac cgcgcacctg gtgcatgacc cgcaagcccg
     6181 gtgcctgaga attctaacta gagctcgctg atcagcctcg actgtgcctt ctagttgcca
     6241 gccatctgtt gtttgcccct cccccgtgcc ttccttgacc ctggaaggtg ccactcccac
     6301 tgtcctttcc taataaaatg aggaaattgc atcgcattgt ctgagtaggt gtcattctat
     6361 tctggggggt ggggtggggc aggacagcaa gggggaggat tgggaagaga atagcaggca
     6421 tgctggggag cggccgctct agaactagtg gatcccccgg gctgcaggaa ttcgatacga
     6481 atcctgcagg aaaaaagcac cgactcggtg ccactttttc aagttgataa cggactagcc
     6541 ttattttaac ttgctatttc tagctctaaa acgtcttctc gaagaccccg gtgtttcgtc
     6601 ctttccacaa gatatataaa gccaagaaat cgaaatactt tcaagttacg gtaagcatat
     6661 gatagtccat tttaaaacat aattttaaaa ctgcaaacta cccaagaaat tattactttc
     6721 tacgtcacgt attttgtact aatatctttg tgtttacagt caaattaatt ccaattatct
     6781 ctctaacagc cttgtatcgt atatgcaaat atgaaggaat catgggaaat aggccctcgc
     6841 ggccgcagga acccctagtg atggagttgg ccactccctc tctgcgcgct cgctcgctca
     6901 ctgaggccgg gcgaccaaag gtcgcccgac gcccgggctt tgcccgggcg gcctcagtga
     6961 gcgagcgagc gcgcagctgc ctgcaggggc gcctgatgcg gtattttctc cttacgcatc
     7021 tgtgcggtat ttcacaccgc atannnnnnn nnnnnnnnnn nnnnnnnnnn nnnnnnnnnn
     7081 nnnnnnnnnn nnnnnnnnnn nnnnnnnnnn nnnnnnnnnn nnnnnnnnnn nnnnnnnnnn
     7141 nnnnnnnnnn nnnnnnnnnn nnnnnnnnnn nnnnnnnnnn nnnnncnnnn nnnnnnnnnn
     7201 nnnnnnnnnn nnnnnnnnnn nnnnnnnnnn nnnnnnnnnn nnnnnnnnnn nnnnnnnnnn
     7261 nnnnnnnnnn nnnnnnnnnn nnnnnnnnnn nnnnnnnnnn nnnnnnnnnn nnnnnnnnnn
     7321 nnnnnnncct ttgacgttgg agtccacgtt ctttnnnnnn nnnnnnnnnn nnnnnnnnnn
     7381 nnnnnnnnnn naccctatct cgggctattc ttttgattta taagggattt tgccgatttc
     7441 ggcctattgg ttaaaaaatg agctgattta acaaaaattt aacgcgaatt ttaacaaaat
     7501 attaacgttt acaattttat ggtgcactct cagtacaatc tgctctgatg ccgcatagtt
     7561 aagccagccc cgacacccgc caacacccgc tgacgcgccc tgacgggctt gtctgctccc
     7621 ggcatccgct tacagacaag ctgtgaccgt ctccgggagc tgcatgtgtc agaggttttc
     7681 accgtcatca ccgaaacgcg cgagacgaaa gggcctcgtg atacgcctat ttttataggt
     7741 taatgtcatg ataataatgg tttcttagac gtcaggtggc acttttcggg gaaatgtgcg
     7801 cggaacccct atttgtttat ttttctaaat acattcaaat atgtatccgc tcatgagaca
     7861 ataaccctga taaatgcttc aataatattg aaaaaggaag agtatgagta ttcaacattt
     7921 ccgtgtcgcc cttattccct tttttgcggc attttgcctt cctgtttttg ctcacccaga
     7981 aacgctggtg aaagtaaaag atgctgaaga tcagttgggt gcacgagtgg gttacatcga
     8041 actggatctc aacagcggta agatccttga gagttttcgc cccgaagaac gttttccaat
     8101 gatgagcact tttaaagttc tgctatgtgg cgcggtatta tcccgtattg acgccgggca
     8161 agagcaactc ggtcgccgca tacactattc tcagaatgac ttggttgagt actcaccagt
     8221 cacagaaaag catcttacgg atggcatgac agtaagagaa ttatgcagtg ctgccataac
     8281 catgagtgat aacactgcgg ccaacttact tctgacaacg atcggaggac cgaaggagct
     8341 aaccgctttt ttgcacaaca tgggggatca tgtaactcgc cttgatcgtt gggaaccgga
     8401 gctgaatgaa gccataccaa acgacgagcg tgacaccacg atgcctgtag caatggcaac
     8461 aacgttgcgc aaactattaa ctggcgaact acttactcta gcttcccggc aacaattaat
     8521 agactggatg gaggcggata aagttgcagg accacttctg cgctcggccc ttccggctgg
     8581 ctggtttatt gctgataaat ctggagccgg tgagcgtgga agccgcggta tcattgcagc
     8641 actggggcca gatggtaagc cctcccgtat cgtagttatc tacacgacgg ggagtcaggc
     8701 aactatggat gaacgaaata gacagatcgc tgagataggt gcctcactga ttaagcattg
     8761 gtaactgtca gaccaagttt actcatatat actttagatt gatttaaaac ttcattttta
     8821 atttaaaagg atctaggtga agatcctttt tgataatctc atgaccaaaa tcccttaacg
     8881 tgagttttcg ttccactgag cgtcagaccc cgtagaaaag atcaaaggat cttcttgaga
     8941 tccttttttt ctgcgcgtaa tctgctgctt gcaaacaaaa aaaccaccgc taccagcggt
     9001 ggtttgtttg ccggatcaag agctaccaac tctttttccg aaggtaactg gcttcagcag
     9061 agcgcagata ccaaatactg tccttctagt gtagccgtag ttaggccacc acttcaagaa
     9121 ctctgtagca ccgcctacat acctcgctct gctaatcctg ttaccagtgg ctgctgccag
     9181 tggcgataag tcgtgtctta ccgggttgga ctcaagacga tagttaccgg ataaggcgca
     9241 gcggtcgggc tgaacggggg gttcgtgcac acagcccagc ttggagcgaa cgacctacac
     9301 cgaactgaga tacctacagc gtgagctatg agaaagcgcc acgcttcccg aagggagaaa
     9361 ggcggacagg tatccggtaa gcggcagggt cggaacagga gagcgcacga gggagcttcc
     9421 agggggaaac gcctggtatc tttatagtcc tgtcgggttt cgccacctct gacttgagcg
     9481 tcgatttttg tgatgctcgt caggggggcg gagcctatgg aaaaacgcca gcaacgcggc
     9541 ctttttacgg ttcctggcct tttgctggcc ttttgctcac atgt
//
