Features (pLannotate 1.2.2; 22 found; start..end, strand, type, name):
    120..405     -  enhancer       CMV enhancer: human cytomegalovirus immediate early enhancer; contains an 18-bp deletion relative to the standard CMV enhancer
    452..495     -  misc_RNA       gRNA scaffold (fragment): guide RNA scaffold for the Streptococcus pyogenes CRISPR/Cas9 system
    502..577     -  misc_RNA       gRNA scaffold: guide RNA scaffold for the Streptococcus pyogenes CRISPR/Cas9 system
    604..844     -  promoter       U6 promoter: RNA polymerase III promoter for human U6 snRNA
    906..1494    -  rep_origin     ori: high-copy-number ColE1/pMB1/pBR322/pUC origin of replication
   1665..2525    -  CDS            AmpR: β-lactamase; bla; confers resistance to ampicillin, carbenicillin, and related antibiotics
   2526..2630    -  promoter       AmpR promoter: bla
   2725..2760    +  CDS            rop (fragment): Rop protein, which maintains plasmids at low copy number; rop
   2862..2911    +  misc_feature   bom (fragment): basis of mobility region from pBR322
   2912..3367    -  rep_origin     f1 ori (sequence partly withheld): f1 bacteriophage origin of replication; arrow indicates direction of (+) strand synthesis
   3386..3437    +  misc_feature   bom (fragment): basis of mobility region from pBR322
   3442..3582    -  repeat_region  AAV2 ITR: inverted terminal repeat of adeno-associated virus serotype 2 inverted
   3591..3831    +  promoter       U6 promoter: RNA polymerase III promoter for human U6 snRNA
   3857..3932    +  misc_RNA       gRNA scaffold: guide RNA scaffold for the Streptococcus pyogenes CRISPR/Cas9 system
   3952..3999    -  misc_feature   MCS (fragment): pBluescript multiple cloning site
   4096..4207    -  polyA_signal   bGH poly(A) signal: bovine growth hormone polyadenylation signal
   4241..4840    -  CDS            PuroR (fragment): puromycin N-acetyltransferase; pac from Streptomyces; confers resistance to puromycin
   4910..4957    -  CDS            nucleoplasmin NLS: bipartite nuclear localization signal from nucleoplasmin
   4958..7456    -  CDS            Cas9(C): C-terminal portion of Streptococcus pyogenes Cas9 (Zetsche et al., 2015)
   7457..9058    -  CDS            Cas9(N): N-terminal portion of Streptococcus pyogenes Cas9 (Zetsche et al., 2015)
   9196..9423    -  intron         hybrid intron: hybrid between chicken β-actin (CBA) and minute virus of mice (MMV) introns (Gray et al., 2011)
   9424..118     -  promoter       chicken β-actin promoter (across the origin): No description available
>Addgene plasmid #100901 | pDG459 | addgene full sequence | sequence record 197197 | Addgene NGS Result
CCCCCCCCCCCCGCCCCCATCGCTGCACAAAATAATTAAAAAATAAATAAATACAAAATTGGGGGTGGGG
AGGGGGGGGAGATGGGGAGAGTGAAGCAGAACGTGGGGCTCACCTCGACCATGGTAATAGCGATGACTAA
TACGTAGATGTACTGCCAAGTAGGAAAGTCCCATAAGGTCATGTACTGGGCACAATGCCAGGCGGGCCAT
TTACCGTCATTGACGTCAATAGGGGGCGTACTTGGCATATGATACACTTGATGTACTGCCAAGTGGGCAG
TTTACCGTAAATACTCCACCCATTGACGTCAATGGAAAGTCCCTATTGGCGTTACTATTGACGTCAATGG
GCGGGGGTCGTTGGGCGGTCAGCCAGGCGGGCCATTTACCGTAAGTTATGTAACGGGTACCTCTAGAGCC
ATTTGTCTGCAGAATTGGCGCACGCGCTAAAAACGGACTAGCCTTATTTTAACTTGCTATTTCTAGCTCT
AAAACAAAAAAGCACCGACTCGGTGCCACTTTTTCAAGTTGATAACGGACTAGCCTTATTTTAACTTGCT
ATTTCTAGCTCTAAAACAGGTCTTCTCGAAGACCCGGTGTTTCGTCCTTTCCACAAGATATATAAAGCCA
AGAAATCGAAATACTTTCAAGTTACGGTAAGCATATGATAGTCCATTTTAAAACATAATTTTAAAACTGC
AAACTACCCAAGAAATTATTACTTTCTACGTCACGTATTTTGTACTAATATCTTTGTGTTTACAGTCAAA
TTAATTCCAATTATCTCTCTAACAGCCTTGTATCGTATATGCAAATATGAAGGAATCATGGGAAATAGGC
CCTCACATGTGAGCAAAAGGCCAGCAAAAGGCCAGGAACCGTAAAAAGGCCGCGTTGCTGGCGTTTTTCC
ATAGGCTCCGCCCCCCTGACGAGCATCACAAAAATCGACGCTCAAGTCAGAGGTGGCGAAACCCGACAGG
ACTATAAAGATACCAGGCGTTTCCCCCTGGAAGCTCCCTCGTGCGCTCTCCTGTTCCGACCCTGCCGCTT
ACCGGATACCTGTCCGCCTTTCTCCCTTCGGGAAGCGTGGCGCTTTCTCATAGCTCACGCTGTAGGTATC
TCAGTTCGGTGTAGGTCGTTCGCTCCAAGCTGGGCTGTGTGCACGAACCCCCCGTTCAGCCCGACCGCTG
CGCCTTATCCGGTAACTATCGTCTTGAGTCCAACCCGGTAAGACACGACTTATCGCCACTGGCAGCAGCC
ACTGGTAACAGGATTAGCAGAGCGAGGTATGTAGGCGGTGCTACAGAGTTCTTGAAGTGGTGGCCTAACT
ACGGCTACACTAGAAGAACAGTATTTGGTATCTGCGCTCTGCTGAAGCCAGTTACCTTCGGAAAAAGAGT
TGGTAGCTCTTGATCCGGCAAACAAACCACCGCTGGTAGCGGTGGTTTTTTTGTTTGCAAGCAGCAGATT
ACGCGCAGAAAAAAAGGATCTCAAGAAGATCCTTTGATCTTTTCTACGGGGTCTGACGCTCAGTGGAACG
AAAACTCACGTTAAGGGATTTTGGTCATGAGATTATCAAAAAGGATCTTCACCTAGATCCTTTTAAATTA
AAAATGAAGTTTTAAATCAATCTAAAGTATATATGAGTAAACTTGGTCTGACAGTTACCAATGCTTAATC
AGTGAGGCACCTATCTCAGCGATCTGTCTATTTCGTTCATCCATAGTTGCCTGACTCCCCGTCGTGTAGA
TAACTACGATACGGGAGGGCTTACCATCTGGCCCCAGTGCTGCAATGATACCGCGGCTTCCACGCTCACC
GGCTCCAGATTTATCAGCAATAAACCAGCCAGCCGGAAGGGCCGAGCGCAGAAGTGGTCCTGCAACTTTA
TCCGCCTCCATCCAGTCTATTAATTGTTGCCGGGAAGCTAGAGTAAGTAGTTCGCCAGTTAATAGTTTGC
GCAACGTTGTTGCCATTGCTACAGGCATCGTGGTGTCACGCTCGTCGTTTGGTATGGCTTCATTCAGCTC
CGGTTCCCAACGATCAAGGCGAGTTACATGATCCCCCATGTTGTGCAAAAAAGCGGTTAGCTCCTTCGGT
CCTCCGATCGTTGTCAGAAGTAAGTTGGCCGCAGTGTTATCACTCATGGTTATGGCAGCACTGCATAATT
CTCTTACTGTCATGCCATCCGTAAGATGCTTTTCTGTGACTGGTGAGTACTCAACCAAGTCATTCTGAGA
ATAGTGTATGCGGCGACCGAGTTGCTCTTGCCCGGCGTCAATACGGGATAATACCGCGCCACATAGCAGA
ACTTTAAAAGTGCTCATCATTGGAAAACGTTCTTCGGGGCGAAAACTCTCAAGGATCTTACCGCTGTTGA
GATCCAGTTCGATGTAACCCACTCGTGCACCCAACTGATCTTCAGCATCTTTTACTTTCACCAGCGTTTC
TGGGTGAGCAAAAACAGGAAGGCAAAATGCCGCAAAAAAGGGAATAAGGGCGACACGGAAATGTTGAATA
CTCATACTCTTCCTTTTTCAATATTATTGAAGCATTTATCAGGGTTATTGTCTCATGAGCGGATACATAT
TTGAATGTATTTAGAAAAATAAACAAATAGGGGTTCCGCGCACATTTCCCCGAAAAGTGCCACCTGACGT
CTAAGAAACCATTATTATCATGACATTAACCTATAAAAATAGGCGTATCACGAGGCCCTTTCGTCTCGCG
CGTTTCGGTGATGACGGTGAAAACCTCTGACACATGCAGCTCCCGGAGACGGTCACAGCTTGTCTGTAAG
CGGATGCCGGGAGCAGACAAGCCCGTCAGGGCGCGTCAGCGGGTGTTGGCGGGTGTCGGGGCTGGCTTAA
CTATGCGGCATCAGAGCAGATTGTACTGAGAGTGCACCATAAAATTGTAAACGTTAATATTTTGTTAAAA
TTCGCGTTAAATTTTTGTTAAATCAGCTCATTTTTTAACCAATAGACCGAAATCGGCAAAATCCCTTATA
AATCAAAAGAATAGCCCGAGATAGAGT
[37 nt withheld, positions 3038-3074]
AAAGAACGTGGACTCCAACGTCAAAGG
[141 nt withheld, positions 3102-3242]
G
[46 nt withheld, positions 3244-3289]
A
[95 nt withheld, positions 3291-3385]
TATGCGGTGTGAAATACCGCACAGATGCGTAAGGAGAAAATACCGCATCAGGCGCCCCTGCAGGCAGCTG
CGCGCTCGCTCGCTCACTGAGGCCGCCCGGGCAAAGCCCGGGCGTCGGGCGACCTTTGGTCGCCCGGCCT
CAGTGAGCGAGCGAGCGCGCAGAGAGGGAGTGGCCAACTCCATCACTAGGGGTTCCTGCGGCCGCGAGGG
CCTATTTCCCATGATTCCTTCATATTTGCATATACGATACAAGGCTGTTAGAGAGATAATTGGAATTAAT
TTGACTGTAAACACAAAGATATTAGTACAAAATACGTGACGTAGAAAGTAATAATTTCTTGGGTAGTTTG
CAGTTTTAAAATTATGTTTTAAAATGGACTATCATATGCTTACCGTAACTTGAAAGTATTTCGATTTCTT
GGCTTTATATATCTTGTGGAAAGGACGAAACACCGGGGTCTTCGAGAAGACGTTTTAGAGCTAGAAATAG
CAAGTTAAAATAAGGCTAGTCCGTTATCAACTTGAAAAAGTGGCACCGAGTCGGTGCTTTTTTCCTGCAG
GATTCGTATCGAATTCCTGCAGCCCGGGGGATCCACTAGTTCTAGAGCGGCCGCTCCCCAGCATGCCTGC
TATTCTCTTCCCAATCCTCCCCCTTGCTGTCCTGCCCCACCCCACCCCCCAGAATAGAATGACACCTACT
CAGACAATGCGATGCAATTTCCTCATTTTATTAGGAAAGGACAGTGGGAGTGGCACCTTCCAGGGTCAAG
GAAGGCACGGGGGAGGGGCAAACAACAGATGGCTGGCAACTAGAAGGCACAGTCGAGGCTGATCAGCGAG
CTCTAGTTAGAATTCTCAGGCACCGGGCTTGCGGGTCATGCACCAGGTGCGCGGTCCTTCGGGCACCTCG
ACGTCGGCGGTGACGGTGAAGCCGAGCCGCTCGTAGAAGGGGAGGTTGCGGGGCGCGGAGGTCTCCAGGA
AGGCGGGCACCCCGGCGCGCTCGGCCGCCTCCACTCCGGGGAGCACGACGGCGCTGCCCAGACCCTTGCC
CTGGTGGTCGGGCGAGACTCCGACGGTGGCCAGGAACCACGCGGGCTCCTTGGGCCGGTGCGGCGCCAGG
AGGCCTTCCATCTGTTGCTGCGCGGCCAGCCGGGAACCGCTCAACTCGGCCATGCGCGGGCCGATCTCGG
CGAACACCGCCCCCGCTTCGACGCTCTCCGGCGTGGTCCAGACCGCCACCGCGGCGCCGTCGTCCGCGAC
CCACACCTTGCCGATGTCGAGCCCGACGCGCGTGAGGAAGAGTTCTTGCAGCTCGGTGACCCGCTCGATG
TGGCGGTCCGGATCGACGGTGTGGCGCGTGGCGGGGTAGTCGGCGAACGCGGCGGCGAGGGTGCGTACGG
CCCTGGGGACGTCGTCGCGGGTGGCGAGGCGCACCGTGGGCTTGTACTCGGTCATTGGGCCAGGATTCTC
CTCGACGTCACCGCATGTTAGCAGACTTCCTCTGCCCTCTCCACTGCCGAATTCCTTTTTCTTTTTTGCC
TGGCCGGCCTTTTTCGTGGCCGCCGGCCTTTTGTCGCCTCCCAGCTGAGACAGGTCGATCCGTGTCTCGT
ACAGGCCGGTGATGCTCTGGTGGATCAGGGTGGCGTCCAGCACCTCTTTGGTGCTGGTGTACCTCTTCCG
GTCGATGGTGGTGTCAAAGTACTTGAAGGCGGCAGGGGCTCCCAGATTGGTCAGGGTAAACAGGTGGATG
ATATTCTCGGCCTGCTCTCTGATGGGCTTATCCCGGTGCTTGTTGTAGGCGGACAGCACTTTGTCCAGAT
TAGCGTCGGCCAGGATCACTCTCTTGGAGAACTCGCTGATCTGCTCGATGATCTCGTCCAGGTAGTGCTT
GTGCTGTTCCACAAACAGCTGTTTCTGCTCATTATCCTCGGGGGAGCCCTTCAGCTTCTCATAGTGGCTG
GCCAGGTACAGGAAGTTCACATATTTGGAGGGCAGGGCCAGTTCGTTTCCCTTCTGCAGTTCGCCGGCAG
AGGCCAGCATTCTCTTCCGGCCGTTTTCCAGCTCGAACAGGGAGTACTTAGGCAGCTTGATGATCAGGTC
CTTTTTCACTTCTTTGTAGCCCTTGGCTTCCAGAAAGTCGATGGGATTCTTCTCGAAGCTGCTTCTTTCC
ATGATGGTGATCCCCAGCAGCTCTTTCACACTCTTCAGTTTCTTGGACTTGCCCTTTTCCACTTTGGCCA
CCACCAGCACAGAATAGGCCACGGTGGGGCTGTCGAAGCCGCCGTACTTCTTAGGGTCCCAGTCCTTCTT
TCTGGCGATCAGCTTATCGCTGTTCCTCTTGGGCAGGATAGACTCTTTGCTGAAGCCGCCTGTCTGCACC
TCGGTCTTTTTCACGATATTCACTTGGGGCATGCTCAGCACTTTCCGCACGGTGGCAAAATCCCGGCCCT
TATCCCACACGATCTCCCCGGTTTCGCCGTTTGTCTCGATCAGAGGCCGCTTCCGGATCTCGCCGTTGGC
CAGGGTAATCTCGGTCTTGAAAAAGTTCATGATGTTGCTGTAGAAGAAGTACTTGGCGGTAGCCTTGCCG
ATTTCCTGCTCGCTCTTGGCGATCATCTTCCGCACGTCGTACACCTTGTAGTCGCCGTACACGAACTCGC
TTTCCAGCTTAGGGTACTTTTTGATCAGGGCGGTTCCCACGACGGCGTTCAGGTAGGCGTCGTGGGCGTG
GTGGTAGTTGTTGATCTCGCGCACTTTGTAAAACTGGAAATCCTTCCGGAAATCGGACACCAGCTTGGAC
TTCAGGGTGATCACTTTCACTTCCCGGATCAGCTTGTCATTCTCGTCGTACTTAGTGTTCATCCGGGAGT
CCAGGATCTGTGCCACGTGCTTTGTGATCTGCCGGGTTTCCACCAGCTGTCTCTTGATGAAGCCGGCCTT
ATCCAGTTCGCTCAGGCCGCCTCTCTCGGCCTTGGTCAGATTGTCGAACTTTCTCTGGGTAATCAGCTTG
GCGTTCAGCAGCTGCCGCCAGTAGTTCTTCATCTTCTTCACGACCTCTTCGGAGGGCACGTTGTCGCTCT
TGCCCCGGTTCTTGTCGCTTCTGGTCAGCACCTTGTTGTCGATGGAGTCGTCCTTCAGAAAGCTCTGAGG
CACGATATGGTCCACATCGTAGTCGGACAGCCGGTTGATGTCCAGTTCCTGGTCCACGTACATATCCCGC
CCATTCTGCAGGTAGTACAGGTACAGCTTCTCGTTCTGCAGCTGGGTGTTTTCCACGGGGTGTTCTTTCA
GGATCTGGCTGCCCAGCTCTTTGATGCCCTCTTCGATCCGCTTCATTCTCTCGCGGCTGTTCTTCTGTCC
CTTCTGGGTGGTCTGGTTCTCTCTGGCCATTTCGATCACGATGTTCTCGGGCTTGTGCCGGCCCATCACT
TTCACGAGCTCGTCCACCACCTTCACTGTCTGCAGGATGCCCTTCTTAATGGCGGGGCTGCCGGCCAGAT
TGGCAATGTGCTCGTGCAGGCTATCGCCCTGGCCGGACACCTGGGCTTTCTGGATGTCCTCTTTAAAGGT
CAGGCTGTCGTCGTGGATCAGCTGCATGAAGTTTCTGTTGGCGAAGCCGTCGGACTTCAGGAAATCCAGG
ATTGTCTTGCCGGACTGCTTGTCCCGGATGCCGTTGATCAGCTTCCGGCTCAGCCTGCCCCAGCCGGTGT
ATCTCCGCCGCTTCAGCTGCTTCATCACTTTGTCGTCGAACAGGTGGGCATAGGTTTTCAGCCGTTCCTC
GATCATCTCTCTGTCCTCAAACAGTGTCAGGGTCAGCACGATATCTTCCAGAATGTCCTCGTTTTCCTCA
TTGTCCAGGAAGTCCTTGTCCTTGATAATTTTCAGCAGATCGTGGTATGTGCCCAGGGAGGCGTTGAACC
GATCTTCCACGCCGGAGATTTCCACGGAGTCGAAGCACTCGATTTTCTTGAAGTAGTCCTCTTTCAGCTG
CTTCACGGTCACTTTCCGGTTGGTCTTGAACAGCAGGTCCACGATGGCCTTTTTCTGCTCGCCGCTCAGG
AAGGCGGGCTTTCTCATTCCCTCGGTCACGTATTTCACTTTGGTCAGCTCGTTATACACGGTGAAGTACT
CGTACAGCAGGCTGTGCTTGGGCAGCACCTTCTCGTTGGGCAGGTTCTTATCGAAGTTGGTCATCCGCTC
GATGAAGCTCTGGGCGGAAGCGCCCTTGTCCACCACTTCCTCGAAGTTCCAGGGGGTGATGGTTTCCTCG
CTCTTTCTGGTCATCCAGGCGAATCTGCTGTTTCCCCTGGCCAGAGGGCCCACGTAGTAGGGGATGCGGA
AGGTCAGGATCTTCTCGATCTTTTCCCGGTTGTCCTTCAGGAATGGGTAAAAATCTTCCTGCCGCCGCAG
AATGGCGTGCAGCTCTCCCAGGTGGATCTGGTGGGGGATGCTGCCGTTGTCGAAGGTCCGCTGCTTCCGC
AGCAGGTCCTCTCTGTTCAGCTTCACGAGCAGTTCCTCGGTGCCGTCCATCTTTTCCAGGATGGGCTTGA
TGAACTTGTAGAACTCTTCCTGGCTGGCTCCGCCGTCAATGTAGCCGGCGTAGCCGTTCTTGCTCTGGTC
GAAGAAAATCTCTTTGTACTTCTCAGGCAGCTGCTGCCGCACGAGAGCTTTCAGCAGGGTCAGGTCCTGG
TGGTGCTCGTCGTATCTCTTGATCATAGAGGCGCTCAGGGGGGCCTTGGTGATCTCGGTGTTCACTCTCA
GGATGTCGCTCAGCAGGATGGCGTCGGACAGGTTCTTGGCGGCCAGAAACAGGTCGGCGTACTGGTCGCC
GATCTGGGCCAGCAGGTTGTCCAGGTCGTCGTCGTAGGTGTCCTTGCTCAGCTGCAGTTTGGCATCCTCG
GCCAGGTCGAAGTTGCTCTTGAAGTTGGGGGTCAGGCCCAGGCTCAGGGCAATCAGGTTTCCGAACAGGC
CATTCTTCTTCTCGCCGGGCAGCTGGGCGATCAGATTTTCCAGCCGTCTGCTCTTGCTCAGTCTGGCAGA
CAGGATGGCCTTGGCGTCCACGCCGCTGGCGTTGATGGGGTTTTCCTCGAACAGCTGGTTGTAGGTCTGC
ACCAGCTGGATGAACAGCTTGTCCACGTCGCTGTTGTCGGGGTTCAGGTCGCCCTCGATCAGGAAGTGGC
CCCGGAACTTGATCATGTGGGCCAGGGCCAGATAGATCAGCCGCAGGTCGGCCTTGTCGGTGCTGTCCAC
CAGTTTCTTTCTCAGGTGGTAGATGGTGGGGTACTTCTCGTGGTAGGCCACCTCGTCCACGATGTTGCCG
AAGATGGGGTGCCGCTCGTGCTTCTTATCCTCTTCCACCAGGAAGGACTCTTCCAGTCTGTGGAAGAAGC
TGTCGTCCACCTTGGCCATCTCGTTGCTGAAGATCTCTTGCAGATAGCAGATCCGGTTCTTCCGTCTGGT
GTATCTTCTTCTGGCGGTTCTCTTCAGCCGGGTGGCCTCGGCTGTTTCGCCGCTGTCGAACAGCAGGGCT
CCGATCAGGTTCTTCTTGATGCTGTGCCGGTCGGTGTTGCCCAGCACCTTGAATTTCTTGCTGGGCACCT
TGTACTCGTCGGTGATCACGGCCCAGCCCACAGAGTTGGTGCCGATGTCCAGGCCGATGCTGTACTTCTT
GTCGGCTGCTGGGACTCCGTGGATACCGACCTTCCGCTTCTTCTTTGGGGCCATCTTATCGTCATCGTCT
TTGTAATCAATATCATGATCCTTGTAGTCTCCGTCGTGGTCCTTATAGTCCATGGTGGCACCGGTCCAAC
CTGAAAAAAAGTGATTTCAGGCAGGTGCTCCAGGTAATTAAACATTAATACCCCACCAACCAACCATCCC
TTAAACCCTTACCTCTTGCTCAGCTAATTACAGCCCGGAGGAGAAGGGCCGTCCCGCCCGCTCACCTGTG
GGAGTAACGCGGTCAGTCAGAGCCGGGGCGGGCGGCGCGAGGCGGCGGCGGAGCGGGGCACGGGGCGAAG
GCAGCGCGCAGCGACTCCCGCCCGCCGCGCGCTTCGCTTTTTATAGGGCCGCCGCCGCCGCCGCCTCGCC
ATAAAAGGAAACTTTCGGAGCGCGCCGCTCTGATTGGCTGCCGCCGCACCTCTCCGCCTCGCCCCGCCCC
GCCCCTCGCCCCGCCCCGCCCCGCCTGGCGCGCG
